>Addgene plasmid #51972 | Nano-lantern-Actin/pEGFP-C1 | addgene partial sequence | sequence record 80904 | CMV-F 5'-CGCAAATGGGCGGTAGGCGTG-3'
TTGTGAACCGTCAGATCCGCTAGCGCTACCGGTCGCCACCATGGTGAGCAAGGGCGAGGAGCTGTTCACC
GGGGTGGTGCCCATCCTGGTCGAGCTGGACGGCGACGTAAACGGCCACAAGTTCAGCGTGTCCGGCGAGG
GCGAGGGCGATGCCACCTACGGCAAGCTGACCCTGAAGCTGATCTGCACCACCGGCAAGCTGCCCGTGCC
CTGGCCCACCCTCGTGACCACCCTGGGCTACGGCCTGCAGTGCTTCGCCCGCTACCCCGACCACATGAAG
CAGCACGACTTCTTCAAGTCCGCCATGCCCGAAGGCTACGTCCAGGAGCGCACCATCTTCTTCAAGGACG
ACGGCAACTACAAGACCCGCGCCGAGGTGAAGTTCGAGGGCGACACCCTGGTGAACCGCATCGAGCTGAA
GGGCATCGACTTCAAGGAGGACGGCAACATCCTGGGGCACAAGCTGGAGTACAACTACAACAGCCACAAC
GTCTATATCACCGCCGACAAGCAGAAGAACGGCATCAAGGCCAACTTCAAGATCCGCCACAACATCGAGG
ACGGCGGCGTGCAGCTCGCCGACCACTACCAGCAGAACACCCCCATCGGCGACGGCCCCGTGCTGCTGCC
CGACAACCACTACCTGAGCTACCAGTCCAAGCTGAGCAAAGACCCCAACGAGAAGCGCGATCACATGGTC
CTGCTGGAGTTCGTGACCGCCGCCGGGGGTACCAAGGTGTACGACCCCGAGCAGAGGAAGAGGATGATCA
CCGGCCCCCAGTGGTGGGCCAGGTGCAAGCAGATGAACGTGCTGGACAGCTTCATCAACTACTACGACAG
CGAGAAGCACGCCGAGAACGCCGTGAT
