>Addgene plasmid #51972 | Nano-lantern-Actin/pEGFP-C1 | addgene partial sequence | sequence record 81765 | RenLuc3F 5'-GTACATCAAGAGCTTCGTGG-3'
GATCTCGAGCTATGGATGATGATATCGCCGCGCTCGTCGTCGACAACGGCTCCGGCATGTGCAAGGCCGG
CTTCGCGGGCGACGATGCCCCCCGGGCCGTCTTCCCCTCCATCGTGGGGCGCCCCAGGCACCAGGGCGTG
ATGGTGGGCATGGGTCAGAAGGATTCCTATGTGGGCGACGAGGCCCAGAGCAAGAGAGGCATCCTCACCC
TGAAGTACCCCATCGAGCACGGCATCGTCACCAACTGGGACGACATGGAGAAAATCTGGCACCACACCTT
CTACAATGAGCTGCGTGTGGCTCCCGAGGAGCACCCCGTGCTGCTGACCGAGGCCCCCCTGAACCCCAAG
GCCAACCGCGAGAAGATGACCCAGATCATGTTTGAGACCTTCAACACCCCAGCCATGTACGTTGCTATCC
AGGCTGTGCTATCCCTGTACGCCTCTGGCCGTACCACTGGCATCGTGATGGACTCCGGTGACGGGGTCAC
CCACACTGTGCCCATCTACGAGGGGTATGCCCTCCCCCATGCCATCCTGCGTCTGGACCTGGCTGGCCGG
GACCTGACTGACTACCTCATGAAGATCCTCACCGAGCGCGGCTACAGCTTCACCACCACGGCCGAGCGGG
AAATCGTGCGTGACATTAAGGAGAAGCTGTGCTACGTCGCCCTGGACTTCGAGCAAGAGATGGCCACGGC
TGCTTCCAGCTCCTCCCTGGAGAAGAGCTACGAGCTGCCTGACGGCCAGGTCATCACCATTGGCAATGAG
CGGTTCCGCTGCCCTGAGGCACTCTTCCAGCCTTCCTTCCTGGGCATGGAGTCCTGTGGCATCCACGAAA
CTACCTTCAACTCCATCATGAAGTGTGACGTGGACATCCGCAAAGACCT
