>Addgene plasmid #51972 | Nano-lantern-Actin/pEGFP-C1 | addgene partial sequence | sequence record 81769 | EGFP-C 5'-CATGGTCCTGCTGGAGTTCGTG-3'
CAGAGGAAGAGGATGATCACCGGCCCCCAGTGGTGGGCCAGGTGCAAGCAGATGAACGTGCTGGACAGCT
TCATCAACTACTACGACAGCGAGAAGCACGCCGAGAACGCCGTGATCTTCCTGCACGGCAACGCCACTAG
CAGCTACCTGTGGAGGCACGTGGTGCCCCACATCGAGCCCGTGGCCAGGTGCATCATCCCCGATCTGATC
GGCATGGGCAAGAGCGGCAAGAGCGGCAACGGCAGCTACAGGCTGCTGGACCACTACAAGTACCTGACCG
CCTGGTTCGAGCTTCTGAACCTGCCCAAGAAGATCATCTTCGTGGGCCACGACTGGGGCGCCGCCCTGGC
CTTCCACTACGCCTACGAGCACCAGGACAGGATCAAGGCCATCGTGCACATGGAGAGCGTGGTGGACGTG
ATCGAGAGCTGGGACGAGTGGCCAGACATCGAGGAGGACATCGCCCTGATCAAGAGCGAGGAGGGCGAGA
AGATGGTGCTGGAGAACAACTTCTTCGTGGAGACCGTGCTGCCCAGCAAGATCATGAGAAAGCTGGAGCC
CGAGGAGTTCGCCGCCTACCTGGAGCCCTTCAAGGAGAAGGGCGAGGTGAGAAGACCCACCCTGAGCTGG
CCCAGAGAGATCCCCCTGGTGAAGGGCGGCAAGCCCGACGTGGTGCAGATCGTGAGAAACTACAACGCCT
ACCTGAGAGCCAGCGACGACCTGCCCAAGCTGTTCATCGAGAGCGACCCCGGCTTCTTCAGCAACGCCAT
CGTGGAGGGCGCCAAGAAGTTCCCCAACACCGAGTTCGTGAAGGTGAAGGGCCTGCACTTCCTCCAGGAG
GACGCCC
