[The description below was written by a language model from this plasmid's Addgene catalogue record.]
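Description:
Nano-lantern-Actin/pEGFP-C1 is a mammalian expression plasmid built on the Clontech pEGFP-C1 backbone and designed to produce the luminescent protein Nano-lantern fused to actin. It is maintained in E. coli as a high-copy plasmid under kanamycin selection. No feature table accompanies the record, so the promoter, polyadenylation signal and origins are not explicitly listed. pEGFP-C1-type vectors normally drive expression from the CMV immediate-early promoter, terminate with an SV40 polyadenylation signal, and carry a kanamycin/neomycin resistance cassette that can also support G418 selection in mammalian cells. The listed SV40 polyA sequencing primer is consistent with this layout.

The insert is a synthetic sequence of about 2.7 kb cloned between NheI and BamHI sites, both of which are retained. Because NheI lies upstream of the EGFP coding region in this backbone, the insert probably replaces the original EGFP rather than being fused to it, although the record does not say so directly. The record notes an S257G substitution in the Rluc8 component, an engineered Renilla luciferase. Nano-lantern is generally known as a chimera of such a luciferase with a yellow fluorescent protein, in which resonance energy transfer from the luciferase to the fluorescent protein greatly brightens the emitted light. Actin is attached at the C-terminal end of Nano-lantern, so the luminescent reporter should be targeted to the actin cytoskeleton.

The stated purpose is mammalian expression of the actin fusion, using a reporter developed for high-speed single-cell and whole-body imaging. The construct allows actin structures to be visualised by bioluminescence without excitation light.
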