Addgene plasmid #51972: Nano-lantern-Actin/pEGFP-C1
Purpose: mammalian expression of Nano-lantern, a luminescent protein for high-speed single-cell and whole body imaging, fused to actin
Depositing lab: Takeharu Nagai. Depositing organization: The University of Osaka. Publication: Luminescent proteins for high-speed single-cell and whole-body imaging. Saito K, Chang YF, Horikawa K, Hatsugai N, Higuchi Y, Hashida M, Yoshida Y, Matsuda T, Arai Y, Nagai T. Nat Commun. 2012;3:1262. doi: 10.1038/ncomms2248. PubMed 23232392.
Backbone
  Vector backbone: pEGFP-C1
  Backbone manufacturer: Clontech
  Vector type: Mammalian Expression
Growth in bacteria
  Bacterial resistance: Kanamycin, 50 μg/mL
  Growth temperature: 37°C
  Growth strain: DH5alpha
  Copy number: High Copy
Gene/Insert
  Gene/Insert name: Nano-lantern
  Species: Synthetic
  Insert size (bp): 2700
  Mutation: S257G in Rluc8
  Tag / fusion protein: Actin (C terminal on insert)
  Cloning method: Restriction Enzyme; 5′ cloning site NheI (not destroyed); 3′ cloning site BamHI (not destroyed)
  Sequencing primers: 5′ EGFP-C; 3′ SV40pA-R
Terms and licenses: Academic/Nonprofit Terms; Industry Terms: Not Available to Industry
Depositor comments: GenBank accession number: JN859492
How to cite: Nano-lantern-Actin/pEGFP-C1 was a gift from Takeharu Nagai (Addgene plasmid # 51972 ; http://n2t.net/addgene:51972 ; RRID:Addgene_51972)
